Addgene plasmid #1153: 104b-U1(WT)
Depositing lab: Susan Lindquist. Depositing organization: Whitehead Institute for Biomedical Research. Publication: Dominant gain-of-function mutations in Hsp104p reveal crucial roles for the middle region. Schirmer EC, Homann OR, Kowal AS, Lindquist S. Mol Biol Cell 2004 May;15(5):2061-72. Epub 2004 Feb 20. 10.1091/mbc.e02-08-0502 PubMed 14978213.
Backbone
  Vector backbone: pRS316
  Backbone size w/o insert (bp): 4895
  Vector type: Yeast Expression
Growth in bacteria
  Bacterial resistance: Ampicillin, 100 μg/mL
  Growth temperature: 37°C
  Growth strain: DH5alpha
  Copy number: High Copy
Gene/Insert
  Gene/Insert name: HSP104 (alt name: 5800)
  Species: S. cerevisiae (budding yeast)
  Insert size (bp): 3545
  GenBank ID: M67479
  Entrez Gene: HSP104 (a.k.a. YLL026W)
  Tag / fusion protein: GAL1:10 promoter (N terminal on insert)
  Cloning method: Restriction Enzyme; 5′ cloning site ClaI (not destroyed); 3′ cloning site SacI (not destroyed)
  Sequencing primers: 5′ GAAGCCGCCGAGCGGGTGAC
Terms and licenses: Academic/Nonprofit Terms; Industry Terms: Not Available to Industry
How to cite: 104b-U1(WT) was a gift from Susan Lindquist (Addgene plasmid # 1153 ; http://n2t.net/addgene:1153 ; RRID:Addgene_1153)
