[The description below was written by a language model from this plasmid's Addgene catalogue record.]
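Description:
104b-U1(WT) is a yeast expression plasmid built on pRS316, a standard Saccharomyces cerevisiae–E. coli shuttle vector. The pRS316 backbone (recorded as about 4.9 kb) is generally known as a centromeric, low-copy yeast vector carrying a CEN/ARS element and the URA3 auxotrophic marker for selection in ura3 strains, although these features are not itemised in the record, and no feature table is provided to confirm them. In bacteria the plasmid is maintained at high copy under ampicillin selection.

The insert is the wild-type S. cerevisiae HSP104 gene (YLL026W), roughly 3.5 kb, cloned between ClaI and SacI sites that both remain intact. Hsp104 is a hexameric AAA+ protein disaggregase involved in thermotolerance and in the propagation of yeast prions. The record lists a GAL1:10 promoter at the upstream end of the insert (entered in the tag field, though it is a regulatory element rather than a fusion), so expression is expected to be induced by galactose and repressed by glucose. This allows controlled production of a protein whose variants may be harmful to the cell. No epitope tag or fusion partner is recorded.

The associated study concerns dominant gain-of-function mutations in Hsp104 that point to an important role for the protein's middle region. The "WT" designation suggests that this construct serves as the wild-type reference for inducible expression, against which mutant alleles in the same vector context can be compared for effects on growth, thermotolerance or related phenotypes. The record does not state the specific experimental use.
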