>Addgene plasmid #1153 | 104b-U1(WT) | addgene partial sequence | sequence record 16441 | GAL1 5'-AATATACCTCTATACTTTAACGTC-3'
CGACCAAACGCAATTTACAGAAAGGGCTCTAACGATTTTGACGTTGGCTCAAAAATTGGCTTCGGATCAT
CAACATCCACAATTACAACCTATACATATTCTAGCTGCCTTCATTGAAACGCCAGAAGATGGATCAGTCC
CTTACCTACAGAATCTAATTGAGAAGGGCCGTTACGACTATGATCTTTTCAAGAAAGTGGTTAATAGAAA
TCTAGTAAGAATTCCTCAACAGCAACCTGCACCTGCGGAGATAACTCCAAGTTATGCTTTGGGGAAAGTC
CTTCAAGACGCTGCTAAGATTCAAAAACAACAGAAGGACTCATTTATAGCGCAAGACCATATATTGTTTG
CTCTATTCAATGATTCGTCTATTCAGCAAATATTTAAGGAAGCTCAAGTAGATATTGAGGCCATCAAGCA
ACAAGCTCTTGAACTTCGTGGTAACACTAGAATTGACTCTCGTGGCGCTGATACGAACACACCTTTGGAA
TATTTATCAAAGTACGCCATTGATATGACTGAGCAGGCTCGTCAAGGTAAACTTGACCCTGTCATCGGCC
GTGAAGAAGAAATAAGAAGCACTATTAGAGTTTTAGCAAGAAGAATTAAGTCCAACCCATGTTTAATTGG
TGAGCCAGGTATCGGTAAGACCGCTATTATTGAAGGTGTTGCTCAAAGAATCATTGACGATGACGT
